Addgene plasmid #92393: pTK Cas9-2A-Citrine
Purpose: Enhancer/reporter plasmid for tissue-specific expression of Cas9 with 2A-Citrine reporter. Contains BsmBI-flanked LacZ cloning cassette for rapid GoldenGate-based cloning of specific enhancers.
Depositing lab: Tatjana Sauka-Spengler. Depositing organization: University of Oxford. Publication: Genome and epigenome engineering CRISPR toolkit for in vivo modulation of cis-regulatory interactions and gene expression in the chicken embryo. Williams RM, Senanayake U, Artibani M, Taylor G, Wells D, Ahmed AA, Sauka-Spengler T. Development. 2018 Feb 23;145(4). pii: dev.160333. doi: 10.1242/dev.160333. PubMed 29386245.
Backbone
  Vector backbone: pTK
  Backbone size w/o insert (bp): 4157
  Total vector size (bp): 9101
  Vector type: Mammalian Expression, CRISPR
Growth in bacteria
  Bacterial resistance: Ampicillin, 100 μg/mL
  Growth temperature: 37°C
  Growth strain: DH5alpha
  Copy number: High Copy
Gene/Insert
  Gene/Insert name: Cas9 2A Citrine
  Species: S. pyogenes
  Insert size (bp): 4944
  Promoter: thymidine kinase promoter
  Cloning method: Gibson Cloning
  Sequencing primers: 5′ cctgcggctgatctatctgg; 3′ attcacttggggcatgctca
Resource information
  A portion of this plasmid was derived from a plasmid made by: pTK EGFP was made by Uchikawa et al 2003, by insertion of the Herpes simplex virus thymidine kinase promoter in the polylinker HindIII site of pCAT3-basic vector (Promega), and by replacing the CAT gene with the EGFP gene (Clontech). We have modified this vector by inserting BsmBI flanked lacZ MCS cassette and replaced EGFP with Citrine. Subsequently we amplified Cas9 from #42230 and inserted this followed by a 2A sequence into the NcoI site in the modified pTK citrine vector.
Terms and licenses: Academic/Nonprofit Terms; Industry Terms: Not Available to Industry
Depositor comments: Multiplex Genome Engineering Using CRISPR/Cas Systems. Cong L, Ran FA, Cox D, Lin S, Barretto R, Habib N, Hsu PD, Wu X, Jiang W, Marraffini LA, Zhang F. Science. 2013 Jan 3. 10.1126/science.1231143 PubMed 23287718 Functional analysis of chicken Sox2 enhancers highlights an array of diverse regulatory elements that are conserved in mammals. Uchikawa M1, Ishida Y, Takemoto T, Kamachi Y, Kondoh H. Dev Cell. 2003 Apr;4(4):509-19. Please visit https://www.biorxiv.org/content/early/2017/05/08/135525 for bioRxiv preprint.
How to cite: pTK Cas9-2A-Citrine was a gift from Tatjana Sauka-Spengler (Addgene plasmid # 92393 ; http://n2t.net/addgene:92393 ; RRID:Addgene_92393)
