[The description below was written by a language model from this plasmid's Addgene catalogue record and pLannotate feature annotations shown in this document.]
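Description:
pTK Cas9-2A-Citrine is a roughly 9.1 kb enhancer-driven expression plasmid built on the pTK backbone, itself derived from a pCAT3-basic-type reporter vector carrying the herpes simplex virus thymidine kinase (TK) promoter. It is catalogued as a mammalian expression/CRISPR vector, and the associated work applies it to genome engineering in the chicken embryo. In bacteria it is maintained at high copy from a ColE1/pUC-type origin with ampicillin selection (AmpR). An f1 origin is also present. Short annotated fragments of lacZα, large T antigen and a tetracycline resistance gene appear to be backbone remnants.

The payload is a single transcription unit. The TK promoter is followed by a chimeric β-globin/immunoglobulin intron. Next comes Streptococcus pyogenes Cas9, annotated as contiguous N- and C-terminal portions that together form one continuous coding region, with a C-terminal nucleoplasmin nuclear localisation signal. A T2A peptide links this to the yellow fluorescent protein Citrine, and the unit ends with an SV40 polyadenylation signal. Ribosomal skipping at the 2A sequence yields separate Cas9 and Citrine proteins from one mRNA, so fluorescence marks the cells expressing the nuclease.

Upstream of the TK promoter lies a BsmBI-flanked lacZα cassette with lac promoter/operator and flanking T7 and T3 promoters. Golden Gate cloning replaces this cassette with a candidate enhancer, and loss of lacZα would allow blue/white screening. A synthetic poly(A) signal and a transcriptional pause site further upstream limit read-through from the backbone. With a chosen enhancer inserted, Cas9 and the reporter are intended to be expressed tissue-specifically. No guide RNA cassette is annotated, so guides would have to be supplied separately. The depositor and sequenced records differ by one nucleotide in length and show the same feature layout.
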