Features (pLannotate 1.2.2; 25 found; start..end, strand, type, name):
      1..49      +  polyA_signal   poly(A) signal: synthetic polyadenylation signal
     63..154     +  misc_feature   pause site: RNA polymerase II transcriptional pause signal from the human α2 globin gene
    192..210     -  rep_origin     f1 ori (fragment): f1 bacteriophage origin of replication; arrow indicates direction of (+) strand synthesis
    215..370     -  CDS            lacZα (fragment): LacZα fragment of β-galactosidase; lacZ fragment
    378..396     +  promoter       T7 promoter: promoter for bacteriophage T7 RNA polymerase
    405..428     -  misc_feature   MCS (fragment): pBluescript multiple cloning site
    444..462     -  promoter       T3 promoter: promoter for bacteriophage T3 RNA polymerase
    507..523     -  protein_bind   lac operator: The lac repressor binds to the lac operator to inhibit transcription in E. coli. This inhibition can be relieved by adding lactose or isopropyl-β-D-thiogalactopyranoside (IPTG). lac repressor encoded by lacI
    531..561     -  promoter       lac promoter: promoter for the E. coli lac operon
    576..597     -  protein_bind   CAP binding site: CAP binding activates transcription in the presence of cAMP. E. coli catabolite activator protein
    765..910     +  promoter       HSV TK promoter: herpes simplex virus thymidine kinase promoter
    988..1120    +  intron         chimeric intron: chimera between introns from human β-globin and immunoglobulin heavy chain genes
   1231..2832    +  CDS            Cas9(N): N-terminal portion of Streptococcus pyogenes Cas9 (Zetsche et al., 2015)
   2833..5331    +  CDS            Cas9(C): C-terminal portion of Streptococcus pyogenes Cas9 (Zetsche et al., 2015)
   5332..5379    +  CDS            nucleoplasmin NLS: bipartite nuclear localization signal from nucleoplasmin
   5395..5444    +  CDS            T2A (fragment): 2A peptide from Thosea asigna virus capsid protein Eukaryotic ribosomes fail to insert a peptide bond between the Gly and Pro residues, yielding separate polypeptides.
   5455..6171    +  CDS            Citrine: Citrine is a basic (constitutively fluorescent) yellow fluorescent protein published in 2001, derived from Aequorea victoria. It has moderate acid sensitivity.
   6225..6346    -  polyA_signal   SV40 poly(A) signal: SV40 polyadenylation signal
   6369..6437    -  CDS            large T antigen (fragment): large T antigen from SV40 (simian virus 40)
   6453..6585    +  CDS            TcR (fragment): tetracycline efflux protein; tet; confers resistance to tetracycline
   6765..7353    -  rep_origin     ori: high-copy-number ColE1/pMB1/pBR322/pUC origin of replication
   7524..8384    -  CDS            AmpR: β-lactamase; bla; confers resistance to ampicillin, carbenicillin, and related antibiotics
   8385..8489    -  promoter       AmpR promoter: bla
   8516..8944    +  rep_origin     f1 ori (sequence partly withheld): f1 bacteriophage origin of replication; arrow indicates direction of (+) strand synthesis
   8976..9043    -  CDS            lacZα (fragment): LacZα fragment of β-galactosidase; lacZ fragment
>Addgene plasmid #92393 | pTK Cas9-2A-Citrine | depositor full sequence | sequence record 178158 | pTK Cas9-2A-Citrine sequence 9101 bps
AATAAAATATCTTTATTTTCATTACATCTGTGTGTTGGTTTTTTGTGTGAATCGATAGTACTAACATACG
CTCTCCATCAAAACAAAACGAAACAAAACAAACTAGCAAAATAGGCTGTCCCCAGTGCAAGTGCAGGTGC
CAGAACATTTCTCTATCGATAGGTACCGAGCTCGAGTTGCCAGGGAGACGGGCGCCGCTACAGGGCGCGT
CCCATTCGCCATTCAGGCTGCGCAACTGTTGGGAAGGGCGATCGGTGCGGGCCTCTTCGCTATTACGCCA
GCTGGCGAAAGGGGGATGTGCTGCAAGGCGATTAAGTTGGGTAACGCCAGGGTTTTCCCAGTCACGACGT
TGTAAAACGACGGCCAGTGAGCGCGCGTAATACGACTCACTATAGGGCGAATTGGGTACCGGGCCCCCCC
TCGAGGTCCTCCAGCTTTTGTTCCCTTTAGTGAGGGTTAATTGCGCGCTTGGCGTAATCATGGTCATAGC
TGTTTCCTGTGTGAAATTGTTATCCGCTCACAATTCCACACAACATACGAGCCGGAAGCATAAAGTGTAA
AGCCTGGGGTGCCTAATGAGTGAGCTAACTCACATTAATTGCGTTGCGCTCACTGCCCGCTTTCCACCGG
TCGTCTCCTGTTGGCTAGCCCGGGCTCGAGATCTGCGATCTAAGTAAGCTTGCTGCTTCATCCCCGTGGC
CCGTTGCTCGCGTTTGCTGGCGGTGTCCCCGGAAGAAATATATTTGCATGTCTTTAGTTCTATGATGACA
CAAACCCCGCCCAGCGTCTTGTCATTGGCGAATTCGAACACGCAGATGCAGTCGGGGCGGCGCGGTCCCA
GGTCCACTTCGCATATTAAGGTGACGCGTGTGGCCTCGAACACCGAGCGACCCTGCAGCGACCCGCTTAA
CAGCGTCAACAGCGTGCCGCAGATCCCAAGCTTGCGGCCGCTTAAGCTGCAGAAGTTGGTCGTGAGGCAC
TGGGCAGGTAAGTATCAAGGTTACAAGACAGGTTTAAGGAGACCAATAGAAACTGGGCTTGTCGAGACAG
AGAAGACTCTTGCGTTTCTGATAGGCACCTATTGGTCTTACTGACATCCACTTTGCCTTTCTCTCCACAG
GTGTCCACTCCCAGGTTCAATACAGCTCTTAAGCGGCCGCAAGCTAGCTTGCCGCCACCATGGCCCCAAA
GAAGAAGCGGAAGGTCGGTATCCACGGAGTCCCAGCAGCCGACAAGAAGTACAGCATCGGCCTGGACATC
GGCACCAACTCTGTGGGCTGGGCCGTGATCACCGACGAGTACAAGGTGCCCAGCAAGAAATTCAAGGTGC
TGGGCAACACCGACCGGCACAGCATCAAGAAGAACCTGATCGGAGCCCTGCTGTTCGACAGCGGCGAAAC
AGCCGAGGCCACCCGGCTGAAGAGAACCGCCAGAAGAAGATACACCAGACGGAAGAACCGGATCTGCTAT
CTGCAAGAGATCTTCAGCAACGAGATGGCCAAGGTGGACGACAGCTTCTTCCACAGACTGGAAGAGTCCT
TCCTGGTGGAAGAGGATAAGAAGCACGAGCGGCACCCCATCTTCGGCAACATCGTGGACGAGGTGGCCTA
CCACGAGAAGTACCCCACCATCTACCACCTGAGAAAGAAACTGGTGGACAGCACCGACAAGGCCGACCTG
CGGCTGATCTATCTGGCCCTGGCCCACATGATCAAGTTCCGGGGCCACTTCCTGATCGAGGGCGACCTGA
ACCCCGACAACAGCGACGTGGACAAGCTGTTCATCCAGCTGGTGCAGACCTACAACCAGCTGTTCGAGGA
AAACCCCATCAACGCCAGCGGCGTGGACGCCAAGGCCATCCTGTCTGCCAGACTGAGCAAGAGCAGACGG
CTGGAAAATCTGATCGCCCAGCTGCCCGGCGAGAAGAAGAATGGCCTGTTCGGAAACCTGATTGCCCTGA
GCCTGGGCCTGACCCCCAACTTCAAGAGCAACTTCGACCTGGCCGAGGATGCCAAACTGCAGCTGAGCAA
GGACACCTACGACGACGACCTGGACAACCTGCTGGCCCAGATCGGCGACCAGTACGCCGACCTGTTTCTG
GCCGCCAAGAACCTGTCCGACGCCATCCTGCTGAGCGACATCCTGAGAGTGAACACCGAGATCACCAAGG
CCCCCCTGAGCGCCTCTATGATCAAGAGATACGACGAGCACCACCAGGACCTGACCCTGCTGAAAGCTCT
CGTGCGGCAGCAGCTGCCTGAGAAGTACAAAGAGATTTTCTTCGACCAGAGCAAGAACGGCTACGCCGGC
TACATTGACGGCGGAGCCAGCCAGGAAGAGTTCTACAAGTTCATCAAGCCCATCCTGGAAAAGATGGACG
GCACCGAGGAACTGCTCGTGAAGCTGAACAGAGAGGACCTGCTGCGGAAGCAGCGGACCTTCGACAACGG
CAGCATCCCCCACCAGATCCACCTGGGAGAGCTGCACGCCATTCTGCGGCGGCAGGAAGATTTTTACCCA
TTCCTGAAGGACAACCGGGAAAAGATCGAGAAGATCCTGACCTTCCGCATCCCCTACTACGTGGGCCCTC
TGGCCAGGGGAAACAGCAGATTCGCCTGGATGACCAGAAAGAGCGAGGAAACCATCACCCCCTGGAACTT
CGAGGAAGTGGTGGACAAGGGCGCTTCCGCCCAGAGCTTCATCGAGCGGATGACCAACTTCGATAAGAAC
CTGCCCAACGAGAAGGTGCTGCCCAAGCACAGCCTGCTGTACGAGTACTTCACCGTGTATAACGAGCTGA
CCAAAGTGAAATACGTGACCGAGGGAATGAGAAAGCCCGCCTTCCTGAGCGGCGAGCAGAAAAAGGCCAT
CGTGGACCTGCTGTTCAAGACCAACCGGAAAGTGACCGTGAAGCAGCTGAAAGAGGACTACTTCAAGAAA
ATCGAGTGCTTCGACTCCGTGGAAATCTCCGGCGTGGAAGATCGGTTCAACGCCTCCCTGGGCACATACC
ACGATCTGCTGAAAATTATCAAGGACAAGGACTTCCTGGACAATGAGGAAAACGAGGACATTCTGGAAGA
TATCGTGCTGACCCTGACACTGTTTGAGGACAGAGAGATGATCGAGGAACGGCTGAAAACCTATGCCCAC
CTGTTCGACGACAAAGTGATGAAGCAGCTGAAGCGGCGGAGATACACCGGCTGGGGCAGGCTGAGCCGGA
AGCTGATCAACGGCATCCGGGACAAGCAGTCCGGCAAGACAATCCTGGATTTCCTGAAGTCCGACGGCTT
CGCCAACAGAAACTTCATGCAGCTGATCCACGACGACAGCCTGACCTTTAAAGAGGACATCCAGAAAGCC
CAGGTGTCCGGCCAGGGCGATAGCCTGCACGAGCACATTGCCAATCTGGCCGGCAGCCCCGCCATTAAGA
AGGGCATCCTGCAGACAGTGAAGGTGGTGGACGAGCTCGTGAAAGTGATGGGCCGGCACAAGCCCGAGAA
CATCGTGATCGAAATGGCCAGAGAGAACCAGACCACCCAGAAGGGACAGAAGAACAGCCGCGAGAGAATG
AAGCGGATCGAAGAGGGCATCAAAGAGCTGGGCAGCCAGATCCTGAAAGAACACCCCGTGGAAAACACCC
AGCTGCAGAACGAGAAGCTGTACCTGTACTACCTGCAGAATGGGCGGGATATGTACGTGGACCAGGAACT
GGACATCAACCGGCTGTCCGACTACGATGTGGACCATATCGTGCCTCAGAGCTTTCTGAAGGACGACTCC
ATCGACAACAAGGTGCTGACCAGAAGCGACAAGAACCGGGGCAAGAGCGACAACGTGCCCTCCGAAGAGG
TCGTGAAGAAGATGAAGAACTACTGGCGGCAGCTGCTGAACGCCAAGCTGATTACCCAGAGAAAGTTCGA
CAATCTGACCAAGGCCGAGAGAGGCGGCCTGAGCGAACTGGATAAGGCCGGCTTCATCAAGAGACAGCTG
GTGGAAACCCGGCAGATCACAAAGCACGTGGCACAGATCCTGGACTCCCGGATGAACACTAAGTACGACG
AGAATGACAAGCTGATCCGGGAAGTGAAAGTGATCACCCTGAAGTCCAAGCTGGTGTCCGATTTCCGGAA
GGATTTCCAGTTTTACAAAGTGCGCGAGATCAACAACTACCACCACGCCCACGACGCCTACCTGAACGCC
GTCGTGGGAACCGCCCTGATCAAAAAGTACCCTAAGCTGGAAAGCGAGTTCGTGTACGGCGACTACAAGG
TGTACGACGTGCGGAAGATGATCGCCAAGAGCGAGCAGGAAATCGGCAAGGCTACCGCCAAGTACTTCTT
CTACAGCAACATCATGAACTTTTTCAAGACCGAGATTACCCTGGCCAACGGCGAGATCCGGAAGCGGCCT
CTGATCGAGACAAACGGCGAAACCGGGGAGATCGTGTGGGATAAGGGCCGGGATTTTGCCACCGTGCGGA
AAGTGCTGAGCATGCCCCAAGTGAATATCGTGAAAAAGACCGAGGTGCAGACAGGCGGCTTCAGCAAAGA
GTCTATCCTGCCCAAGAGGAACAGCGATAAGCTGATCGCCAGAAAGAAGGACTGGGACCCTAAGAAGTAC
GGCGGCTTCGACAGCCCCACCGTGGCCTATTCTGTGCTGGTGGTGGCCAAAGTGGAAAAGGGCAAGTCCA
AGAAACTGAAGAGTGTGAAAGAGCTGCTGGGGATCACCATCATGGAAAGAAGCAGCTTCGAGAAGAATCC
CATCGACTTTCTGGAAGCCAAGGGCTACAAAGAAGTGAAAAAGGACCTGATCATCAAGCTGCCTAAGTAC
TCCCTGTTCGAGCTGGAAAACGGCCGGAAGAGAATGCTGGCCTCTGCCGGCGAACTGCAGAAGGGAAACG
AACTGGCCCTGCCCTCCAAATATGTGAACTTCCTGTACCTGGCCAGCCACTATGAGAAGCTGAAGGGCTC
CCCCGAGGATAATGAGCAGAAACAGCTGTTTGTGGAACAGCACAAGCACTACCTGGACGAGATCATCGAG
CAGATCAGCGAGTTCTCCAAGAGAGTGATCCTGGCCGACGCTAATCTGGACAAAGTGCTGTCCGCCTACA
ACAAGCACCGGGATAAGCCCATCAGAGAGCAGGCCGAGAATATCATCCACCTGTTTACCCTGACCAATCT
GGGAGCCCCTGCCGCCTTCAAGTACTTTGACACCACCATCGACCGGAAGAGGTACACCAGCACCAAAGAG
GTGCTGGACGCCACCCTGATCCACCAGAGCATCACCGGCCTGTACGAGACACGGATCGACCTGTCTCAGC
TGGGAGGCGACAAAAGGCCGGCGGCCACGAAAAAGGCCGGCCAGGCAAAAAAGAAAAAGGATATCGGATC
AGGAGAGGGCAGGGGAAGTCTTCTAACATGCGGGGACGTGGAGGAAAATCCCGGGCCCAGATCCATGGTG
AGCAAGGGCGAGGAGCTGTTCACCGGGGTGGTGCCCATCCTGGTCGAGCTGGACGGCGACGTAAACGGCC
ACAAGTTCAGCGTGTCCGGCGAGGGCGAGGGCGATGCCACCTACGGCAAGCTGACCCTGAAGTTCATCTG
CACCACCGGCAAGCTGCCCGTGCCCTGGCCCACCCTCGTGACCACCTTCGGCTACGGCCTGATGTGCTTC
GCCCGCTACCCCGACCACATGAAGCAGCACGACTTCTTCAAGTCCGCCATGCCCGAAGGCTACGTCCAGG
AGCGCACCATCTTCTTCAAGGACGACGGCAACTACAAGACCCGCGCCGAGGTGAAGTTCGAGGGCGACAC
CCTGGTGAACCGCATCGAGCTGAAGGGCATCGACTTCAAGGAGGACGGCAACATCCTGGGGCACAAGCTG
GAGTACAACTACAACAGCCACAACGTCTATATCATGGCCGACAAGCAGAAGAACGGCATCAAGGTGAACT
TCAAGATCCGCCACAACATCGAGGACGGCAGCGTGCAGCTCGCCGACCACTACCAGCAGAACACCCCCAT
CGGCGACGGCCCCGTGCTGCTGCCCGACAACCACTACCTGAGCTACCAGTCCGCCCTGAGCAAAGACCCC
AACGAGAAGCGCGATCACATGGTCCTGCTGGAGTTCGTGACCGCCGCCGGGATCACTCTCGGCATGGACG
AGCTGTACAAGTAAGCGGCCGCGACTCTAGAGTCGGGGCGGCCGGCCGCTTCGAGCAGACATGATAAGAT
ACATTGATGAGTTTGGACAAACCACAACTAGAATGCAGTGAAAAAAATGCTTTATTTGTGAAATTTGTGA
TGCTATTGCTTTATTTGTAACCATTATAAGCTGCAATAAACAAGTTAACAACAACAATTGCATTCATTTT
ATGTTTCAGGTTCAGGGGGAGGTGTGGGAGGTTTTTTAAAGCAAGTAAAACCTCTACAAATGTGGTAAAA
TCGATAAGGATCCGTCGACCGATGCCCTTGAGAGCCTTCAACCCAGTCAGCTCCTTCCGGTGGGCGCGGG
GCATGACTATCGTCGCCGCACTTATGACTGTCTTCTTTATCATGCAACTCGTAGGACAGGTGCCGGCAGC
GCTCTTCCGCTTCCTCGCTCACTGACTCGCTGCGCTCGGTCGTTCGGCTGCGGCGAGCGGTATCAGCTCA
CTCAAAGGCGGTAATACGGTTATCCACAGAATCAGGGGATAACGCAGGAAAGAACATGTGAGCAAAAGGC
CAGCAAAAGGCCAGGAACCGTAAAAAGGCCGCGTTGCTGGCGTTTTTCCATAGGCTCCGCCCCCCTGACG
AGCATCACAAAAATCGACGCTCAAGTCAGAGGTGGCGAAACCCGACAGGACTATAAAGATACCAGGCGTT
TCCCCCTGGAAGCTCCCTCGTGCGCTCTCCTGTTCCGACCCTGCCGCTTACCGGATACCTGTCCGCCTTT
CTCCCTTCGGGAAGCGTGGCGCTTTCTCAATGCTCACGCTGTAGGTATCTCAGTTCGGTGTAGGTCGTTC
GCTCCAAGCTGGGCTGTGTGCACGAACCCCCCGTTCAGCCCGACCGCTGCGCCTTATCCGGTAACTATCG
TCTTGAGTCCAACCCGGTAAGACACGACTTATCGCCACTGGCAGCAGCCACTGGTAACAGGATTAGCAGA
GCGAGGTATGTAGGCGGTGCTACAGAGTTCTTGAAGTGGTGGCCTAACTACGGCTACACTAGAAGGACAG
TATTTGGTATCTGCGCTCTGCTGAAGCCAGTTACCTTCGGAAAAAGAGTTGGTAGCTCTTGATCCGGCAA
ACAAACCACCGCTGGTAGCGGTGGTTTTTTTGTTTGCAAGCAGCAGATTACGCGCAGAAAAAAAGGATCT
CAAGAAGATCCTTTGATCTTTTCTACGGGGTCTGACGCTCAGTGGAACGAAAACTCACGTTAAGGGATTT
TGGTCATGAGATTATCAAAAAGGATCTTCACCTAGATCCTTTTAAATTAAAAATGAAGTTTTAAATCAAT
CTAAAGTATATATGAGTAAACTTGGTCTGACAGTTACCAATGCTTAATCAGTGAGGCACCTATCTCAGCG
ATCTGTCTATTTCGTTCATCCATAGTTGCCTGACTCCCCGTCGTGTAGATAACTACGATACGGGAGGGCT
TACCATCTGGCCCCAGTGCTGCAATGATACCGCGAGACCCACGCTCACCGGCTCCAGATTTATCAGCAAT
AAACCAGCCAGCCGGAAGGGCCGAGCGCAGAAGTGGTCCTGCAACTTTATCCGCCTCCATCCAGTCTATT
AATTGTTGCCGGGAAGCTAGAGTAAGTAGTTCGCCAGTTAATAGTTTGCGCAACGTTGTTGCCATTGCTA
CAGGCATCGTGGTGTCACGCTCGTCGTTTGGTATGGCTTCATTCAGCTCCGGTTCCCAACGATCAAGGCG
AGTTACATGATCCCCCATGTTGTGCAAAAAAGCGGTTAGCTCCTTCGGTCCTCCGATCGTTGTCAGAAGT
AAGTTGGCCGCAGTGTTATCACTCATGGTTATGGCAGCACTGCATAATTCTCTTACTGTCATGCCATCCG
TAAGATGCTTTTCTGTGACTGGTGAGTACTCAACCAAGTCATTCTGAGAATAGTGTATGCGGCGACCGAG
TTGCTCTTGCCCGGCGTCAATACGGGATAATACCGCGCCACATAGCAGAACTTTAAAAGTGCTCATCATT
GGAAAACGTTCTTCGGGGCGAAAACTCTCAAGGATCTTACCGCTGTTGAGATCCAGTTCGATGTAACCCA
CTCGTGCACCCAACTGATCTTCAGCATCTTTTACTTTCACCAGCGTTTCTGGGTGAGCAAAAACAGGAAG
GCAAAATGCCGCAAAAAAGGGAATAAGGGCGACACGGAAATGTTGAATACTCATACTCTTCCTTTTTCAA
TATTATTGAAGCATTTATCAGGGTTATTGTCTCATGAGCGGATACATATTTGAATGTATTTAGAAAAATA
AACAAATAGGGGTTCCGCGCACATTTCCCCGAAAAGTGCCACCTG
[124 nt withheld, positions 8516-8639]
C
[91 nt withheld, positions 8641-8731]
A
[49 nt withheld, positions 8733-8781]
CCTTTGACGTTGGAGTCCACGTTCTTT
[37 nt withheld, positions 8809-8845]
ACCCTATCTCGGTCTATTCTTTTGATTTATAAGGGATTTTGCCGATTTCGGCCTATTGGTTAAAAAATGA
GCTGATTTAACAAAAATTTAACGCGAATTTTAACAAAATATTAACGCTTACAATTTGCCATTCGCCATTC
AGGCTGCGCAACTGTTGGGAAGGGCGATCGGTGCGGGCCTCTTCGCTATTACGCCAGCCCAAGCTACCAT
GATAAGTAAGTAATATTAAGGTACGGGAGGTACTTGGAGCGGCCGC
