Features (pLannotate 1.2.2; 25 found; start..end, strand, type, name):
     55..146     +  misc_feature   pause site: RNA polymerase II transcriptional pause signal from the human α2 globin gene
    184..202     -  rep_origin     f1 ori (fragment): f1 bacteriophage origin of replication; arrow indicates direction of (+) strand synthesis
    207..362     -  CDS            lacZα (fragment): LacZα fragment of β-galactosidase; lacZ fragment
    370..388     +  promoter       T7 promoter: promoter for bacteriophage T7 RNA polymerase
    397..420     -  misc_feature   MCS (fragment): pBluescript multiple cloning site
    436..454     -  promoter       T3 promoter: promoter for bacteriophage T3 RNA polymerase
    499..515     -  protein_bind   lac operator: The lac repressor binds to the lac operator to inhibit transcription in E. coli. This inhibition can be relieved by adding lactose or isopropyl-β-D-thiogalactopyranoside (IPTG). lac repressor encoded by lacI
    523..553     -  promoter       lac promoter: promoter for the E. coli lac operon
    568..589     -  protein_bind   CAP binding site: CAP binding activates transcription in the presence of cAMP. E. coli catabolite activator protein
    757..902     +  promoter       HSV TK promoter: herpes simplex virus thymidine kinase promoter
    980..1112    +  intron         chimeric intron: chimera between introns from human β-globin and immunoglobulin heavy chain genes
   1223..2824    +  CDS            Cas9(N): N-terminal portion of Streptococcus pyogenes Cas9 (Zetsche et al., 2015)
   2825..5323    +  CDS            Cas9(C): C-terminal portion of Streptococcus pyogenes Cas9 (Zetsche et al., 2015)
   5324..5371    +  CDS            nucleoplasmin NLS: bipartite nuclear localization signal from nucleoplasmin
   5387..5436    +  CDS            T2A (fragment): 2A peptide from Thosea asigna virus capsid protein Eukaryotic ribosomes fail to insert a peptide bond between the Gly and Pro residues, yielding separate polypeptides.
   5447..6163    +  CDS            Citrine: Citrine is a basic (constitutively fluorescent) yellow fluorescent protein published in 2001, derived from Aequorea victoria. It has moderate acid sensitivity.
   6218..6339    -  polyA_signal   SV40 poly(A) signal: SV40 polyadenylation signal
   6362..6430    -  CDS            large T antigen (fragment): large T antigen from SV40 (simian virus 40)
   6446..6578    +  CDS            TcR (fragment): tetracycline efflux protein; tet; confers resistance to tetracycline
   6758..7346    -  rep_origin     ori: high-copy-number ColE1/pMB1/pBR322/pUC origin of replication
   7517..8377    -  CDS            AmpR: β-lactamase; bla; confers resistance to ampicillin, carbenicillin, and related antibiotics
   8378..8482    -  promoter       AmpR promoter: bla
   8509..8937    +  rep_origin     f1 ori (sequence partly withheld): f1 bacteriophage origin of replication; arrow indicates direction of (+) strand synthesis
   8969..9036    -  CDS            lacZα (fragment): LacZα fragment of β-galactosidase; lacZ fragment
   9095..41      +  polyA_signal   poly(A) signal (across the origin): synthetic polyadenylation signal
>Addgene plasmid #92393 | pTK Cas9-2A-Citrine | addgene full sequence | sequence record 190866 | Addgene NGS Result
ATCTTTATTTTCATTACATCTGTGTGTTGGTTTTTTGTGTGAATCGATAGTACTAACATACGCTCTCCAT
CAAAACAAAACGAAACAAAACAAACTAGCAAAATAGGCTGTCCCCAGTGCAAGTGCAGGTGCCAGAACAT
TTCTCTATCGATAGGTACCGAGCTCGAGTTGCCAGGGAGACGGGCGCCGCTACAGGGCGCGTCCCATTCG
CCATTCAGGCTGCGCAACTGTTGGGAAGGGCGATCGGTGCGGGCCTCTTCGCTATTACGCCAGCTGGCGA
AAGGGGGATGTGCTGCAAGGCGATTAAGTTGGGTAACGCCAGGGTTTTCCCAGTCACGACGTTGTAAAAC
GACGGCCAGTGAGCGCGCGTAATACGACTCACTATAGGGCGAATTGGGTACCGGGCCCCCCCTCGAGGTC
CTCCAGCTTTTGTTCCCTTTAGTGAGGGTTAATTGCGCGCTTGGCGTAATCATGGTCATAGCTGTTTCCT
GTGTGAAATTGTTATCCGCTCACAATTCCACACAACATACGAGCCGGAAGCATAAAGTGTAAAGCCTGGG
GTGCCTAATGAGTGAGCTAACTCACATTAATTGCGTTGCGCTCACTGCCCGCTTTCCACCGGTCGTCTCC
TGTTGGCTAGCCCGGGCTCGAGATCTGCGATCTAAGTAAGCTTGCTGCTTCATCCCCGTGGCCCGTTGCT
CGCGTTTGCTGGCGGTGTCCCCGGAAGAAATATATTTGCATGTCTTTAGTTCTATGATGACACAAACCCC
GCCCAGCGTCTTGTCATTGGCGAATTCGAACACGCAGATGCAGTCGGGGCGGCGCGGTCCCAGGTCCACT
TCGCATATTAAGGTGACGCGTGTGGCCTCGAACACCGAGCGACCCTGCAGCGACCCGCTTAACAGCGTCA
ACAGCGTGCCGCAGATCCCAAGCTTGCGGCCGCTTAAGCTGCAGAAGTTGGTCGTGAGGCACTGGGCAGG
TAAGTATCAAGGTTACAAGACAGGTTTAAGGAGACCAATAGAAACTGGGCTTGTCGAGACAGAGAAGACT
CTTGCGTTTCTGATAGGCACCTATTGGTCTTACTGACATCCACTTTGCCTTTCTCTCCACAGGTGTCCAC
TCCCAGGTTCAATACAGCTCTTAAGCGGCCGCAAGCTAGCTTGCCGCCACCATGGCCCCAAAGAAGAAGC
GGAAGGTCGGTATCCACGGAGTCCCAGCAGCCGACAAGAAGTACAGCATCGGCCTGGACATCGGCACCAA
CTCTGTGGGCTGGGCCGTGATCACCGACGAGTACAAGGTGCCCAGCAAGAAATTCAAGGTGCTGGGCAAC
ACCGACCGGCACAGCATCAAGAAGAACCTGATCGGAGCCCTGCTGTTCGACAGCGGCGAAACAGCCGAGG
CCACCCGGCTGAAGAGAACCGCCAGAAGAAGATACACCAGACGGAAGAACCGGATCTGCTATCTGCAAGA
GATCTTCAGCAACGAGATGGCCAAGGTGGACGACAGCTTCTTCCACAGACTGGAAGAGTCCTTCCTGGTG
GAAGAGGATAAGAAGCACGAGCGGCACCCCATCTTCGGCAACATCGTGGACGAGGTGGCCTACCACGAGA
AGTACCCCACCATCTACCACCTGAGAAAGAAACTGGTGGACAGCACCGACAAGGCCGACCTGCGGCTGAT
CTATCTGGCCCTGGCCCACATGATCAAGTTCCGGGGCCACTTCCTGATCGAGGGCGACCTGAACCCCGAC
AACAGCGACGTGGACAAGCTGTTCATCCAGCTGGTGCAGACCTACAACCAGCTGTTCGAGGAAAACCCCA
TCAACGCCAGCGGCGTGGACGCCAAGGCCATCCTGTCTGCCAGACTGAGCAAGAGCAGACGGCTGGAAAA
TCTGATCGCCCAGCTGCCCGGCGAGAAGAAGAATGGCCTGTTCGGAAACCTGATTGCCCTGAGCCTGGGC
CTGACCCCCAACTTCAAGAGCAACTTCGACCTGGCCGAGGATGCCAAACTGCAGCTGAGCAAGGACACCT
ACGACGACGACCTGGACAACCTGCTGGCCCAGATCGGCGACCAGTACGCCGACCTGTTTCTGGCCGCCAA
GAACCTGTCCGACGCCATCCTGCTGAGCGACATCCTGAGAGTGAACACCGAGATCACCAAGGCCCCCCTG
AGCGCCTCTATGATCAAGAGATACGACGAGCACCACCAGGACCTGACCCTGCTGAAAGCTCTCGTGCGGC
AGCAGCTGCCTGAGAAGTACAAAGAGATTTTCTTCGACCAGAGCAAGAACGGCTACGCCGGCTACATTGA
CGGCGGAGCCAGCCAGGAAGAGTTCTACAAGTTCATCAAGCCCATCCTGGAAAAGATGGACGGCACCGAG
GAACTGCTCGTGAAGCTGAACAGAGAGGACCTGCTGCGGAAGCAGCGGACCTTCGACAACGGCAGCATCC
CCCACCAGATCCACCTGGGAGAGCTGCACGCCATTCTGCGGCGGCAGGAAGATTTTTACCCATTCCTGAA
GGACAACCGGGAAAAGATCGAGAAGATCCTGACCTTCCGCATCCCCTACTACGTGGGCCCTCTGGCCAGG
GGAAACAGCAGATTCGCCTGGATGACCAGAAAGAGCGAGGAAACCATCACCCCCTGGAACTTCGAGGAAG
TGGTGGACAAGGGCGCTTCCGCCCAGAGCTTCATCGAGCGGATGACCAACTTCGATAAGAACCTGCCCAA
CGAGAAGGTGCTGCCCAAGCACAGCCTGCTGTACGAGTACTTCACCGTGTATAACGAGCTGACCAAAGTG
AAATACGTGACCGAGGGAATGAGAAAGCCCGCCTTCCTGAGCGGCGAGCAGAAAAAGGCCATCGTGGACC
TGCTGTTCAAGACCAACCGGAAAGTGACCGTGAAGCAGCTGAAAGAGGACTACTTCAAGAAAATCGAGTG
CTTCGACTCCGTGGAAATCTCCGGCGTGGAAGATCGGTTCAACGCCTCCCTGGGCACATACCACGATCTG
CTGAAAATTATCAAGGACAAGGACTTCCTGGACAATGAGGAAAACGAGGACATTCTGGAAGATATCGTGC
TGACCCTGACACTGTTTGAGGACAGAGAGATGATCGAGGAACGGCTGAAAACCTATGCCCACCTGTTCGA
CGACAAAGTGATGAAGCAGCTGAAGCGGCGGAGATACACCGGCTGGGGCAGGCTGAGCCGGAAGCTGATC
AACGGCATCCGGGACAAGCAGTCCGGCAAGACAATCCTGGATTTCCTGAAGTCCGACGGCTTCGCCAACA
GAAACTTCATGCAGCTGATCCACGACGACAGCCTGACCTTTAAAGAGGACATCCAGAAAGCCCAGGTGTC
CGGCCAGGGCGATAGCCTGCACGAGCACATTGCCAATCTGGCCGGCAGCCCCGCCATTAAGAAGGGCATC
CTGCAGACAGTGAAGGTGGTGGACGAGCTCGTGAAAGTGATGGGCCGGCACAAGCCCGAGAACATCGTGA
TCGAAATGGCCAGAGAGAACCAGACCACCCAGAAGGGACAGAAGAACAGCCGCGAGAGAATGAAGCGGAT
CGAAGAGGGCATCAAAGAGCTGGGCAGCCAGATCCTGAAAGAACACCCCGTGGAAAACACCCAGCTGCAG
AACGAGAAGCTGTACCTGTACTACCTGCAGAATGGGCGGGATATGTACGTGGACCAGGAACTGGACATCA
ACCGGCTGTCCGACTACGATGTGGACCATATCGTGCCTCAGAGCTTTCTGAAGGACGACTCCATCGACAA
CAAGGTGCTGACCAGAAGCGACAAGAACCGGGGCAAGAGCGACAACGTGCCCTCCGAAGAGGTCGTGAAG
AAGATGAAGAACTACTGGCGGCAGCTGCTGAACGCCAAGCTGATTACCCAGAGAAAGTTCGACAATCTGA
CCAAGGCCGAGAGAGGCGGCCTGAGCGAACTGGATAAGGCCGGCTTCATCAAGAGACAGCTGGTGGAAAC
CCGGCAGATCACAAAGCACGTGGCACAGATCCTGGACTCCCGGATGAACACTAAGTACGACGAGAATGAC
AAGCTGATCCGGGAAGTGAAAGTGATCACCCTGAAGTCCAAGCTGGTGTCCGATTTCCGGAAGGATTTCC
AGTTTTACAAAGTGCGCGAGATCAACAACTACCACCACGCCCACGACGCCTACCTGAACGCCGTCGTGGG
AACCGCCCTGATCAAAAAGTACCCTAAGCTGGAAAGCGAGTTCGTGTACGGCGACTACAAGGTGTACGAC
GTGCGGAAGATGATCGCCAAGAGCGAGCAGGAAATCGGCAAGGCTACCGCCAAGTACTTCTTCTACAGCA
ACATCATGAACTTTTTCAAGACCGAGATTACCCTGGCCAACGGCGAGATCCGGAAGCGGCCTCTGATCGA
GACAAACGGCGAAACCGGGGAGATCGTGTGGGATAAGGGCCGGGATTTTGCCACCGTGCGGAAAGTGCTG
AGCATGCCCCAAGTGAATATCGTGAAAAAGACCGAGGTGCAGACAGGCGGCTTCAGCAAAGAGTCTATCC
TGCCCAAGAGGAACAGCGATAAGCTGATCGCCAGAAAGAAGGACTGGGACCCTAAGAAGTACGGCGGCTT
CGACAGCCCCACCGTGGCCTATTCTGTGCTGGTGGTGGCCAAAGTGGAAAAGGGCAAGTCCAAGAAACTG
AAGAGTGTGAAAGAGCTGCTGGGGATCACCATCATGGAAAGAAGCAGCTTCGAGAAGAATCCCATCGACT
TTCTGGAAGCCAAGGGCTACAAAGAAGTGAAAAAGGACCTGATCATCAAGCTGCCTAAGTACTCCCTGTT
CGAGCTGGAAAACGGCCGGAAGAGAATGCTGGCCTCTGCCGGCGAACTGCAGAAGGGAAACGAACTGGCC
CTGCCCTCCAAATATGTGAACTTCCTGTACCTGGCCAGCCACTATGAGAAGCTGAAGGGCTCCCCCGAGG
ATAATGAGCAGAAACAGCTGTTTGTGGAACAGCACAAGCACTACCTGGACGAGATCATCGAGCAGATCAG
CGAGTTCTCCAAGAGAGTGATCCTGGCCGACGCTAATCTGGACAAAGTGCTGTCCGCCTACAACAAGCAC
CGGGATAAGCCCATCAGAGAGCAGGCCGAGAATATCATCCACCTGTTTACCCTGACCAATCTGGGAGCCC
CTGCCGCCTTCAAGTACTTTGACACCACCATCGACCGGAAGAGGTACACCAGCACCAAAGAGGTGCTGGA
CGCCACCCTGATCCACCAGAGCATCACCGGCCTGTACGAGACACGGATCGACCTGTCTCAGCTGGGAGGC
GACAAAAGGCCGGCGGCCACGAAAAAGGCCGGCCAGGCAAAAAAGAAAAAGGATATCGGATCAGGAGAGG
GCAGGGGAAGTCTTCTAACATGCGGGGACGTGGAGGAAAATCCCGGGCCCAGATCCATGGTGAGCAAGGG
CGAGGAGCTGTTCACCGGGGTGGTGCCCATCCTGGTCGAGCTGGACGGCGACGTAAACGGCCACAAGTTC
AGCGTGTCCGGCGAGGGCGAGGGCGATGCCACCTACGGCAAGCTGACCCTGAAGTTCATCTGCACCACCG
GCAAGCTGCCCGTGCCCTGGCCCACCCTCGTGACCACCTTCGGCTACGGCCTGATGTGCTTCGCCCGCTA
CCCCGACCACATGAAGCAGCACGACTTCTTCAAGTCCGCCATGCCCGAAGGCTACGTCCAGGAGCGCACC
ATCTTCTTCAAGGACGACGGCAACTACAAGACCCGCGCCGAGGTGAAGTTCGAGGGCGACACCCTGGTGA
ACCGCATCGAGCTGAAGGGCATCGACTTCAAGGAGGACGGCAACATCCTGGGGCACAAGCTGGAGTACAA
CTACAACAGCCACAACGTCTATATCATGGCCGACAAGCAGAAGAACGGCATCAAGGTGAACTTCAAGATC
CGCCACAACATCGAGGACGGCAGCGTGCAGCTCGCCGACCACTACCAGCAGAACACCCCCATCGGCGACG
GCCCCGTGCTGCTGCCCGACAACCACTACCTGAGCTACCAGTCCGCCCTGAGCAAAGACCCCAACGAGAA
GCGCGATCACATGGTCCTGCTGGAGTTCGTGACCGCCGCCGGGATCACTCTCGGCATGGACGAGCTGTAC
AAGTAAAGCGGCCGCGACTCTAGAGTCGGGGCGGCCGGCCGCTTCGAGCAGACATGATAAGATACATTGA
TGAGTTTGGACAAACCACAACTAGAATGCAGTGAAAAAAATGCTTTATTTGTGAAATTTGTGATGCTATT
GCTTTATTTGTAACCATTATAAGCTGCAATAAACAAGTTAACAACAACAATTGCATTCATTTTATGTTTC
AGGTTCAGGGGGAGGTGTGGGAGGTTTTTTAAAGCAAGTAAAACCTCTACAAATGTGGTAAAATCGATAA
GGATCCGTCGACCGATGCCCTTGAGAGCCTTCAACCCAGTCAGCTCCTTCCGGTGGGCGCGGGGCATGAC
TATCGTCGCCGCACTTATGACTGTCTTCTTTATCATGCAACTCGTAGGACAGGTGCCGGCAGCGCTCTTC
CGCTTCCTCGCTCACTGACTCGCTGCGCTCGGTCGTTCGGCTGCGGCGAGCGGTATCAGCTCACTCAAAG
GCGGTAATACGGTTATCCACAGAATCAGGGGATAACGCAGGAAAGAACATGTGAGCAAAAGGCCAGCAAA
AGGCCAGGAACCGTAAAAAGGCCGCGTTGCTGGCGTTTTTCCATAGGCTCCGCCCCCCTGACGAGCATCA
CAAAAATCGACGCTCAAGTCAGAGGTGGCGAAACCCGACAGGACTATAAAGATACCAGGCGTTTCCCCCT
GGAAGCTCCCTCGTGCGCTCTCCTGTTCCGACCCTGCCGCTTACCGGATACCTGTCCGCCTTTCTCCCTT
CGGGAAGCGTGGCGCTTTCTCATAGCTCACGCTGTAGGTATCTCAGTTCGGTGTAGGTCGTTCGCTCCAA
GCTGGGCTGTGTGCACGAACCCCCCGTTCAGCCCGACCGCTGCGCCTTATCCGGTAACTATCGTCTTGAG
TCCAACCCGGTAAGACACGACTTATCGCCACTGGCAGCAGCCACTGGTAACAGGATTAGCAGAGCGAGGT
ATGTAGGCGGTGCTACAGAGTTCTTGAAGTGGTGGCCTAACTACGGCTACACTAGAAGAACAGTATTTGG
TATCTGCGCTCTGCTGAAGCCAGTTACCTTCGGAAAAAGAGTTGGTAGCTCTTGATCCGGCAAACAAACC
ACCGCTGGTAGCGGTGGTTTTTTTGTTTGCAAGCAGCAGATTACGCGCAGAAAAAAAGGATCTCAAGAAG
ATCCTTTGATCTTTTCTACGGGGTCTGACGCTCAGTGGAACGAAAACTCACGTTAAGGGATTTTGGTCAT
GAGATTATCAAAAAGGATCTTCACCTAGATCCTTTTAAATTAAAAATGAAGTTTTAAATCAATCTAAAGT
ATATATGAGTAAACTTGGTCTGACAGTTACCAATGCTTAATCAGTGAGGCACCTATCTCAGCGATCTGTC
TATTTCGTTCATCCATAGTTGCCTGACTCCCCGTCGTGTAGATAACTACGATACGGGAGGGCTTACCATC
TGGCCCCAGTGCTGCAATGATACCGCGAGACCCACGCTCACCGGCTCCAGATTTATCAGCAATAAACCAG
CCAGCCGGAAGGGCCGAGCGCAGAAGTGGTCCTGCAACTTTATCCGCCTCCATCCAGTCTATTAATTGTT
GCCGGGAAGCTAGAGTAAGTAGTTCGCCAGTTAATAGTTTGCGCAACGTTGTTGCCATTGCTACAGGCAT
CGTGGTGTCACGCTCGTCGTTTGGTATGGCTTCATTCAGCTCCGGTTCCCAACGATCAAGGCGAGTTACA
TGATCCCCCATGTTGTGCAAAAAAGCGGTTAGCTCCTTCGGTCCTCCGATCGTTGTCAGAAGTAAGTTGG
CCGCAGTGTTATCACTCATGGTTATGGCAGCACTGCATAATTCTCTTACTGTCATGCCATCCGTAAGATG
CTTTTCTGTGACTGGTGAGTACTCAACCAAGTCATTCTGAGAATAGTGTATGCGGCGACCGAGTTGCTCT
TGCCCGGCGTCAATACGGGATAATACCGCGCCACATAGCAGAACTTTAAAAGTGCTCATCATTGGAAAAC
GTTCTTCGGGGCGAAAACTCTCAAGGATCTTACCGCTGTTGAGATCCAGTTCGATGTAACCCACTCGTGC
ACCCAACTGATCTTCAGCATCTTTTACTTTCACCAGCGTTTCTGGGTGAGCAAAAACAGGAAGGCAAAAT
GCCGCAAAAAAGGGAATAAGGGCGACACGGAAATGTTGAATACTCATACTCTTCCTTTTTCAATATTATT
GAAGCATTTATCAGGGTTATTGTCTCATGAGCGGATACATATTTGAATGTATTTAGAAAAATAAACAAAT
AGGGGTTCCGCGCACATTTCCCCGAAAAGTGCCACCTG
[124 nt withheld, positions 8509-8632]
C
[91 nt withheld, positions 8634-8724]
A
[49 nt withheld, positions 8726-8774]
CCTTTGACGTTGGAGTCCACGTTCTTT
[37 nt withheld, positions 8802-8838]
ACCCTATCTCGGTCTATTCTTTTGATTTATAAGGGATTTTGCCGATTTCGGCCTATTGGTTAAAAAATGA
GCTGATTTAACAAAAATTTAACGCGAATTTTAACAAAATATTAACGCTTACAATTTGCCATTCGCCATTC
AGGCTGCGCAACTGTTGGGAAGGGCGATCGGTGCGGGCCTCTTCGCTATTACGCCAGCCCAAGCTACCAT
GATAAGTAAGTAATATTAAGGTACGGGAGGTACTTGGAGCGGCCGCAATAAAAT
